Addgene plasmid #74120: AIO-mCherry
Purpose: (Empty Backbone) All-in-One plasmid encoding dual U6 promoter-driven sgRNAs and mCherry-coupled Cas9-D10A nickase to enhance efficient and accurate genome editing
Depositing lab: Steve Jackson. Depositing organization: Gurdon Institute. Publication: CRISPR-Cas9(D10A) nickase-based genotypic and phenotypic screening to enhance genome editing. Chiang TW, le Sage C, Larrieu D, Demir M, Jackson SP. Sci Rep. 2016 Apr 15;6:24356. doi: 10.1038/srep24356. PubMed 27079678.
Backbone
  Vector backbone: All-in-One
  Backbone size (bp): 9728
  Vector type: Mammalian Expression, CRISPR
Growth in bacteria
  Bacterial resistance: Ampicillin, 100 μg/mL
  Growth temperature: 37°C
  Growth strain: DH5alpha
  Copy number: High Copy
Gene/Insert
  Cloning method: Restriction Enzyme
Terms and licenses: Academic/Nonprofit Terms; Industry Terms: Not Available to Industry
How to cite: AIO-mCherry was a gift from Steve Jackson (Addgene plasmid # 74120 ; http://n2t.net/addgene:74120 ; RRID:Addgene_74120)
