[The description below was written by a language model from this plasmid's Addgene catalogue record and pLannotate feature annotations shown in this document.]
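Description:
AIO-mCherry is an "All-in-One" mammalian expression CRISPR plasmid of about 9.7 kb, supplied as an empty backbone into which users clone their own guide sequences by restriction enzyme cloning. It is propagated in E. coli as a high-copy plasmid through a ColE1/pUC-type origin and selected with ampicillin via the β-lactamase (AmpR) gene. An f1 phage origin is also present, along with small fragments of bom and rop that appear to be backbone remnants. No mammalian selection marker is annotated.

The payload combines two guide RNA cassettes with a nuclease-reporter unit. Two tandem human U6 (RNA polymerase III) promoters each precede a Streptococcus pyogenes gRNA scaffold, so a pair of sgRNAs can be expressed from the same plasmid. An additional scaffold fragment and short T3 and SP6 promoter sequences lie between and after the cassettes. Downstream, a CMV enhancer, chicken β-actin promoter and hybrid intron drive S. pyogenes Cas9. The annotation tool splits this into overlapping N- and C-terminal segments, and the catalogue entry identifies it as the D10A nickase, although the mutation itself is not annotated in the feature table. Cas9 carries a C-terminal nucleoplasmin NLS and is linked through a P2A peptide to mCherry, so the two are translated from one transcript as separate proteins, terminated by a bGH polyadenylation signal. A single AAV2 ITR is annotated after the cassette, which would not be expected to support AAV packaging on its own.

Because a nickase cuts only one strand, paired guides targeting opposite strands are needed to produce a double-strand break, which lowers off-target cleavage. mCherry fluorescence marks transfected cells, allowing them to be identified or enriched, in line with the stated aim of more efficient and accurate genome editing.
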