Features (pLannotate 1.2.2; 24 found; start..end, strand, type, name):
      1..241     +  promoter       U6 promoter: RNA polymerase III promoter for human U6 snRNA
    277..352     +  misc_RNA       gRNA scaffold: guide RNA scaffold for the Streptococcus pyogenes CRISPR/Cas9 system
    359..402     +  misc_RNA       gRNA scaffold (fragment): guide RNA scaffold for the Streptococcus pyogenes CRISPR/Cas9 system
    442..459     +  promoter       T3 promoter (fragment): promoter for bacteriophage T3 RNA polymerase
    477..717     +  promoter       U6 promoter: RNA polymerase III promoter for human U6 snRNA
    752..827     +  misc_RNA       gRNA scaffold: guide RNA scaffold for the Streptococcus pyogenes CRISPR/Cas9 system
    836..854     -  promoter       SP6 promoter: promoter for bacteriophage SP6 RNA polymerase
    891..1176    +  enhancer       CMV enhancer: human cytomegalovirus immediate early enhancer; contains an 18-bp deletion relative to the standard CMV enhancer
   1178..1454    +  promoter       chicken β-actin promoter: No description available
   1455..1682    +  intron         hybrid intron: hybrid between chicken β-actin (CBA) and minute virus of mice (MMV) introns (Gray et al., 2011)
   1820..3535    +  CDS            Cas9(N): N-terminal portion of Streptococcus pyogenes Cas9 (Zetsche et al., 2015)
   3422..5920    +  CDS            Cas9(C): C-terminal portion of Streptococcus pyogenes Cas9 (Zetsche et al., 2015)
   5921..5968    +  CDS            nucleoplasmin NLS: bipartite nuclear localization signal from nucleoplasmin
   5978..6034    +  CDS            P2A: 2A peptide from porcine teschovirus-1 polyprotein Eukaryotic ribosomes fail to insert a peptide bond between the Gly and Pro residues, yielding separate polypeptides.
   6035..6739    +  CDS            mCherry: mCherry is a basic (constitutively fluorescent) red fluorescent protein published in 2004, derived from Discosoma sp.. It is reported to be a very rapidly-maturing monomer with low acid sensitivity.
   6773..6884    +  polyA_signal   bGH poly(A) signal: bovine growth hormone polyadenylation signal
   6989..7129    +  repeat_region  AAV2 ITR: inverted terminal repeat of adeno-associated virus serotype 2 inverted
   7134..7185    -  misc_feature   bom (fragment): basis of mobility region from pBR322
   7204..7659    +  rep_origin     f1 ori (sequence partly withheld): f1 bacteriophage origin of replication; arrow indicates direction of (+) strand synthesis
   7660..7709    -  misc_feature   bom (fragment): basis of mobility region from pBR322
   7811..7846    -  CDS            rop (fragment): Rop protein, which maintains plasmids at low copy number; rop
   7941..8045    +  promoter       AmpR promoter: bla
   8046..8906    +  CDS            AmpR: β-lactamase; bla; confers resistance to ampicillin, carbenicillin, and related antibiotics
   9077..9665    +  rep_origin     ori: high-copy-number ColE1/pMB1/pBR322/pUC origin of replication
>Addgene plasmid #74120 | AIO-mCherry | addgene full sequence | sequence record 275140 | Addgene NGS Result
GAGGGCCTATTTCCCATGATTCCTTCATATTTGCATATACGATACAAGGCTGTTAGAGAGATAATTGGAA
TTAATTTGACTGTAAACACAAAGATATTAGTACAAAATACGTGACGTAGAAAGTAATAATTTCTTGGGTA
GTTTGCAGTTTTAAAATTATGTTTTAAAATGGACTATCATATGCTTACCGTAACTTGAAAGTATTTCGAT
TTCTTGGCTTTATATATCTTGTGGAAAGGACGAAACACCGGGGTCTTCGGATCCATGCGAAGACCTGTTT
TAGAGCTAGAAATAGCAAGTTAAAATAAGGCTAGTCCGTTATCAACTTGAAAAAGTGGCACCGAGTCGGT
GCTTTTTTGTTTTAGAGCTAGAAATAGCAAGTTAAAATAAGGCTAGTCCGTTTTTAGCGCGTGCGCCAAT
TCTGCAGACAAATGGCTCTAGATTAACCCTCACTAAAGGGAAAGGTCGGGCAGGAAGAGGGCCTATTTCC
CATGATTCCTTCATATTTGCATATACGATACAAGGCTGTTAGAGAGATAATTAGAATTAATTTGACTGTA
AACACAAAGATATTAGTACAAAATACGTGACGTAGAAAGTAATAATTTCTTGGGTAGTTTGCAGTTTTAA
AATTATGTTTTAAAATGGACTATCATATGCTTACCGTAACTTGAAAGTATTTCGATTTCTTGGCTTTATA
TATCTTGTGGAAAGGACGAAACACCGGGAGACCATCGATGAGAGGGTCTCAGTTTTAGAGCTAGAAATAG
CAAGTTAAAATAAGGCTAGTCCGTTATCAACTTGAAAAAGTGGCACCGAGTCGGTGCTTTTTTTTTCTAT
AGTGTCACCTAAATTGCAGCTCTGGCCCGTGTCTCAAAATCTCTGGTACCCGTTACATAACTTACGGTAA
ATGGCCCGCCTGGCTGACCGCCCAACGACCCCCGCCCATTGACGTCAATAGTAACGCCAATAGGGACTTT
CCATTGACGTCAATGGGTGGAGTATTTACGGTAAACTGCCCACTTGGCAGTACATCAAGTGTATCATATG
CCAAGTACGCCCCCTATTGACGTCAATGACGGTAAATGGCCCGCCTGGCATTGTGCCCAGTACATGACCT
TATGGGACTTTCCTACTTGGCAGTACATCTACGTATTAGTCATCGCTATTACCATGGTCGAGGTGAGCCC
CACGTTCTGCTTCACTCTCCCCATCTCCCCCCCCTCCCCACCCCCAATTTTGTATTTATTTATTTTTTAA
TTATTTTGTGCAGCGATGGGGGCGGGGGGGAGATGGGGCGCGCGCCAGGCGGGGCGGGGCGGGGCGAGGG
GCGGGGCGGGGCGAGGCGGAGAGGTGCGGCGGCAGCCAATCAGAGCGGCGCGCTCCGAAAGTTTCCTTTT
ATGGCGAGGCGGCGGCGGCGGCGGCCCTATAAAAAGCGAAGCGCGCGGCGGGCGGGAGTCGCTGCGCGCT
GCCTTCGCCCCGTGCCCCGCTCCGCCGCCGCCTCGCGCCGCCCGCCCCGGCTCTGACTGACCGCGTTACT
CCCACAGGTGAGCGGGCGGGACGGCCCTTCTCCTCCGGGCTGTAATTAGCTGAGCAAGAGGTAAGGGTTT
AAGGGATGGTTGGTTGGTGGGGTATTAATGTTTAATTACCTGGAGCACCTGCCTGAAATCACTTTTTTTC
AGGTTGGACCGGTGCCACCATGGACTATAAGGACCACGACGGAGACTACAAGGATCATGATATTGATTAC
AAAGACGATGACGATAAGATGGCCCCAAAGAAGAAGCGGAAGGTCGGTATCCACGGAGTCCCAGCAGCCG
ACAAGAAGTACAGCATCGGCCTGGCCATCGGCACCAACTCTGTGGGCTGGGCCGTGATCACCGACGAGTA
CAAGGTGCCCAGCAAGAAATTCAAGGTGCTGGGCAACACCGACCGGCACAGCATCAAGAAGAACCTGATC
GGAGCCCTGCTGTTCGACAGCGGCGAAACAGCCGAGGCCACCCGGCTGAAGAGAACCGCCAGAAGAAGAT
ACACCAGACGGAAGAACCGGATCTGCTATCTGCAAGAGATCTTCAGCAACGAGATGGCCAAGGTGGACGA
CAGCTTCTTCCACAGACTGGAAGAGTCCTTCCTGGTGGAAGAGGATAAGAAGCACGAGCGGCACCCCATC
TTCGGCAACATCGTGGACGAGGTGGCCTACCACGAGAAGTACCCCACCATCTACCACCTGAGAAAGAAAC
TGGTGGACAGCACCGACAAGGCCGACCTGCGGCTGATCTATCTGGCCCTGGCCCACATGATCAAGTTCCG
GGGCCACTTCCTGATCGAGGGCGACCTGAACCCCGACAACAGCGACGTGGACAAGCTGTTCATCCAGCTG
GTGCAGACCTACAACCAGCTGTTCGAGGAAAACCCCATCAACGCCAGCGGCGTGGACGCCAAGGCCATCC
TGTCTGCCAGACTGAGCAAGAGCAGACGGCTGGAAAATCTGATCGCCCAGCTGCCCGGCGAGAAGAAGAA
TGGCCTGTTCGGCAACCTGATTGCCCTGAGCCTGGGCCTGACCCCCAACTTCAAGAGCAACTTCGACCTG
GCCGAGGATGCCAAACTGCAGCTGAGCAAGGACACCTACGACGACGACCTGGACAACCTGCTGGCCCAGA
TCGGCGACCAGTACGCCGACCTGTTTCTGGCCGCCAAGAACCTGTCCGACGCCATCCTGCTGAGCGACAT
CCTGAGAGTGAACACCGAGATCACCAAGGCCCCCCTGAGCGCCTCTATGATCAAGAGATACGACGAGCAC
CACCAGGACCTGACCCTGCTGAAAGCTCTCGTGCGGCAGCAGCTGCCTGAGAAGTACAAAGAGATTTTCT
TCGACCAGAGCAAGAACGGCTACGCCGGCTACATTGACGGCGGAGCCAGCCAGGAAGAGTTCTACAAGTT
CATCAAGCCCATCCTGGAAAAGATGGACGGCACCGAGGAACTGCTCGTGAAGCTGAACAGAGAGGACCTG
CTGCGGAAGCAGCGGACCTTCGACAACGGCAGCATCCCCCACCAGATCCACCTGGGAGAGCTGCACGCCA
TTCTGCGGCGGCAGGAAGATTTTTACCCATTCCTGAAGGACAACCGGGAAAAGATCGAGAAGATCCTGAC
CTTCCGCATCCCCTACTACGTGGGCCCTCTGGCCAGGGGAAACAGCAGATTCGCCTGGATGACCAGAAAG
AGCGAGGAAACCATCACCCCCTGGAACTTCGAGGAAGTGGTGGACAAGGGCGCTTCCGCCCAGAGCTTCA
TCGAGCGGATGACCAACTTCGATAAGAACCTGCCCAACGAGAAGGTGCTGCCCAAGCACAGCCTGCTGTA
CGAGTACTTCACCGTGTATAACGAGCTGACCAAAGTGAAATACGTGACCGAGGGAATGAGAAAGCCCGCC
TTCCTGAGCGGCGAGCAGAAAAAGGCCATCGTGGACCTGCTGTTCAAGACCAACCGGAAAGTGACCGTGA
AGCAGCTGAAAGAGGACTACTTCAAGAAAATCGAGTGCTTCGACTCCGTGGAAATCTCCGGCGTGGAAGA
TCGGTTCAACGCCTCCCTGGGCACATACCACGATCTGCTGAAAATTATCAAGGACAAGGACTTCCTGGAC
AATGAGGAAAACGAGGACATTCTGGAAGATATCGTGCTGACCCTGACACTGTTTGAGGACAGAGAGATGA
TCGAGGAACGGCTGAAAACCTATGCCCACCTGTTCGACGACAAAGTGATGAAGCAGCTGAAGCGGCGGAG
ATACACCGGCTGGGGCAGGCTGAGCCGGAAGCTGATCAACGGCATCCGGGACAAGCAGTCCGGCAAGACA
ATCCTGGATTTCCTGAAGTCCGACGGCTTCGCCAACAGAAACTTCATGCAGCTGATCCACGACGACAGCC
TGACCTTTAAAGAGGACATCCAGAAAGCCCAGGTGTCCGGCCAGGGCGATAGCCTGCACGAGCACATTGC
CAATCTGGCCGGCAGCCCCGCCATTAAGAAGGGCATCCTGCAGACAGTGAAGGTGGTGGACGAGCTCGTG
AAAGTGATGGGCCGGCACAAGCCCGAGAACATCGTGATCGAAATGGCCAGAGAGAACCAGACCACCCAGA
AGGGACAGAAGAACAGCCGCGAGAGAATGAAGCGGATCGAAGAGGGCATCAAAGAGCTGGGCAGCCAGAT
CCTGAAAGAACACCCCGTGGAAAACACCCAGCTGCAGAACGAGAAGCTGTACCTGTACTACCTGCAGAAT
GGGCGGGATATGTACGTGGACCAGGAACTGGACATCAACCGGCTGTCCGACTACGATGTGGACCATATCG
TGCCTCAGAGCTTTCTGAAGGACGACTCCATCGACAACAAGGTGCTGACCAGAAGCGACAAGAACCGGGG
CAAGAGCGACAACGTGCCCTCCGAAGAGGTCGTGAAGAAGATGAAGAACTACTGGCGGCAGCTGCTGAAC
GCCAAGCTGATTACCCAGAGAAAGTTCGACAATCTGACCAAGGCCGAGAGAGGCGGCCTGAGCGAACTGG
ATAAGGCCGGCTTCATCAAGAGACAGCTGGTGGAAACCCGGCAGATCACAAAGCACGTGGCACAGATCCT
GGACTCCCGGATGAACACTAAGTACGACGAGAATGACAAGCTGATCCGGGAAGTGAAAGTGATCACCCTG
AAGTCCAAGCTGGTGTCCGATTTCCGGAAGGATTTCCAGTTTTACAAAGTGCGCGAGATCAACAACTACC
ACCACGCCCACGACGCCTACCTGAACGCCGTCGTGGGAACCGCCCTGATCAAAAAGTACCCTAAGCTGGA
AAGCGAGTTCGTGTACGGCGACTACAAGGTGTACGACGTGCGGAAGATGATCGCCAAGAGCGAGCAGGAA
ATCGGCAAGGCTACCGCCAAGTACTTCTTCTACAGCAACATCATGAACTTTTTCAAGACCGAGATTACCC
TGGCCAACGGCGAGATCCGGAAGCGGCCTCTGATCGAGACAAACGGCGAAACCGGGGAGATCGTGTGGGA
TAAGGGCCGGGATTTTGCCACCGTGCGGAAAGTGCTGAGCATGCCCCAAGTGAATATCGTGAAAAAGACC
GAGGTGCAGACAGGCGGCTTCAGCAAAGAGTCTATCCTGCCCAAGAGGAACAGCGATAAGCTGATCGCCA
GAAAGAAGGACTGGGACCCTAAGAAGTACGGCGGCTTCGACAGCCCCACCGTGGCCTATTCTGTGCTGGT
GGTGGCCAAAGTGGAAAAGGGCAAGTCCAAGAAACTGAAGAGTGTGAAAGAGCTGCTGGGGATCACCATC
ATGGAAAGAAGCAGCTTCGAGAAGAATCCCATCGACTTTCTGGAAGCCAAGGGCTACAAAGAAGTGAAAA
AGGACCTGATCATCAAGCTGCCTAAGTACTCCCTGTTCGAGCTGGAAAACGGCCGGAAGAGAATGCTGGC
CTCTGCCGGCGAACTGCAGAAGGGAAACGAACTGGCCCTGCCCTCCAAATATGTGAACTTCCTGTACCTG
GCCAGCCACTATGAGAAGCTGAAGGGCTCCCCCGAGGATAATGAGCAGAAACAGCTGTTTGTGGAACAGC
ACAAGCACTACCTGGACGAGATCATCGAGCAGATCAGCGAGTTCTCCAAGAGAGTGATCCTGGCCGACGC
TAATCTGGACAAAGTGCTGTCCGCCTACAACAAGCACCGGGATAAGCCCATCAGAGAGCAGGCCGAGAAT
ATCATCCACCTGTTTACCCTGACCAATCTGGGAGCCCCTGCCGCCTTCAAGTACTTTGACACCACCATCG
ACCGGAAGAGGTACACCAGCACCAAAGAGGTGCTGGACGCCACCCTGATCCACCAGAGCATCACCGGCCT
GTACGAGACACGGATCGACCTGTCTCAGCTGGGAGGCGACAAAAGGCCGGCGGCCACGAAAAAGGCCGGC
CAGGCAAAAAAGAAAAAGGGCTCCGGAGCCACGAACTTCTCTCTGTTAAAGCAAGCAGGAGACGTGGAAG
AAAACCCCGGTCCTGTGAGCAAGGGCGAGGAGGATAACATGGCCATCATCAAGGAGTTCATGCGCTTCAA
GGTGCACATGGAGGGCTCCGTGAACGGCCACGAGTTCGAGATCGAGGGCGAGGGCGAGGGCCGCCCCTAC
GAGGGCACCCAGACCGCCAAGCTGAAGGTGACCAAGGGTGGCCCCCTGCCCTTCGCCTGGGACATCCTGT
CCCCTCAGTTCATGTACGGCTCCAAGGCCTACGTGAAGCACCCCGCCGACATCCCCGACTACTTGAAGCT
GTCCTTCCCCGAGGGCTTCAAGTGGGAGCGCGTGATGAACTTCGAGGACGGCGGCGTGGTGACCGTGACC
CAGGACTCCTCCCTGCAGGACGGCGAGTTCATCTACAAGGTGAAGCTGCGCGGCACCAACTTCCCCTCCG
ACGGCCCCGTAATGCAGAAAAAGACCATGGGCTGGGAGGCCTCCTCCGAGCGGATGTACCCCGAGGACGG
CGCCCTGAAGGGCGAGATCAAGCAGAGGCTGAAGCTGAAGGACGGCGGCCACTACGACGCTGAGGTCAAG
ACCACCTACAAGGCCAAGAAGCCCGTGCAGCTGCCCGGCGCCTACAACGTCAACATCAAGTTGGACATCA
CCTCCCACAACGAGGACTACACCATCGTGGAACAGTACGAACGCGCCGAGGGCCGCCACTCCACCGGCGG
CATGGACGAGCTGTACAAGGAATTCTAACTAGAGCTCGCTGATCAGCCTCGACTGTGCCTTCTAGTTGCC
AGCCATCTGTTGTTTGCCCCTCCCCCGTGCCTTCCTTGACCCTGGAAGGTGCCACTCCCACTGTCCTTTC
CTAATAAAATGAGGAAATTGCATCGCATTGTCTGAGTAGGTGTCATTCTATTCTGGGGGGTGGGGTGGGG
CAGGACAGCAAGGGGGAGGATTGGGAAGAGAATAGCAGGCATGCTGGGGAGCGGCCGCAGGAACCCCTAG
TGATGGAGTTGGCCACTCCCTCTCTGCGCGCTCGCTCGCTCACTGAGGCCGGGCGACCAAAGGTCGCCCG
ACGCCCGGGCTTTGCCCGGGCGGCCTCAGTGAGCGAGCGAGCGCGCAGCTGCCTGCAGGGGCGCCTGATG
CGGTATTTTCTCCTTACGCATCTGTGCGGTATTTCACACCGCATA
[95 nt withheld, positions 7186-7280]
T
[46 nt withheld, positions 7282-7327]
C
[141 nt withheld, positions 7329-7469]
CCTTTGACGTTGGAGTCCACGTTCTTT
[37 nt withheld, positions 7497-7533]
ACTCTATCTCGGGCTATTCTTTTGATTTATAAGGGATTTTGCCGATTTCGGTCTATTGGTTAAAAAATGA
GCTGATTTAACAAAAATTTAACGCGAATTTTAACAAAATATTAACGTTTACAATTTTATGGTGCACTCTC
AGTACAATCTGCTCTGATGCCGCATAGTTAAGCCAGCCCCGACACCCGCCAACACCCGCTGACGCGCCCT
GACGGGCTTGTCTGCTCCCGGCATCCGCTTACAGACAAGCTGTGACCGTCTCCGGGAGCTGCATGTGTCA
GAGGTTTTCACCGTCATCACCGAAACGCGCGAGACGAAAGGGCCTCGTGATACGCCTATTTTTATAGGTT
AATGTCATGATAATAATGGTTTCTTAGACGTCAGGTGGCACTTTTCGGGGAAATGTGCGCGGAACCCCTA
TTTGTTTATTTTTCTAAATACATTCAAATATGTATCCGCTCATGAGACAATAACCCTGATAAATGCTTCA
ATAATATTGAAAAAGGAAGAGTATGAGTATTCAACATTTCCGTGTCGCCCTTATTCCCTTTTTTGCGGCA
TTTTGCCTTCCTGTTTTTGCTCACCCAGAAACGCTGGTGAAAGTAAAAGATGCTGAAGATCAGTTGGGTG
CACGAGTGGGTTACATCGAACTGGATCTCAACAGCGGTAAGATCCTTGAGAGTTTTCGCCCCGAAGAACG
TTTTCCAATGATGAGCACTTTTAAAGTTCTGCTATGTGGCGCGGTATTATCCCGTATTGACGCCGGGCAA
GAGCAACTCGGTCGCCGCATACACTATTCTCAGAATGACTTGGTTGAGTACTCACCAGTCACAGAAAAGC
ATCTTACGGATGGCATGACAGTAAGAGAATTATGCAGTGCTGCCATAACCATGAGTGATAACACTGCGGC
CAACTTACTTCTGACAACGATCGGAGGACCGAAGGAGCTAACCGCTTTTTTGCACAACATGGGGGATCAT
GTAACTCGCCTTGATCGTTGGGAACCGGAGCTGAATGAAGCCATACCAAACGACGAGCGTGACACCACGA
TGCCTGTAGCAATGGCAACAACGTTGCGCAAACTATTAACTGGCGAACTACTTACTCTAGCTTCCCGGCA
ACAATTAATAGACTGGATGGAGGCGGATAAAGTTGCAGGACCACTTCTGCGCTCGGCCCTTCCGGCTGGC
TGGTTTATTGCTGATAAATCTGGAGCCGGTGAGCGTGGAAGCCGCGGTATCATTGCAGCACTGGGGCCAG
ATGGTAAGCCCTCCCGTATCGTAGTTATCTACACGACGGGGAGTCAGGCAACTATGGATGAACGAAATAG
ACAGATCGCTGAGATAGGTGCCTCACTGATTAAGCATTGGTAACTGTCAGACCAAGTTTACTCATATATA
CTTTAGATTGATTTAAAACTTCATTTTTAATTTAAAAGGATCTAGGTGAAGATCCTTTTTGATAATCTCA
TGACCAAAATCCCTTAACGTGAGTTTTCGTTCCACTGAGCGTCAGACCCCGTAGAAAAGATCAAAGGATC
TTCTTGAGATCCTTTTTTTCTGCGCGTAATCTGCTGCTTGCAAACAAAAAAACCACCGCTACCAGCGGTG
GTTTGTTTGCCGGATCAAGAGCTACCAACTCTTTTTCCGAAGGTAACTGGCTTCAGCAGAGCGCAGATAC
CAAATACTGTTCTTCTAGTGTAGCCGTAGTTAGGCCACCACTTCAAGAACTCTGTAGCACCGCCTACATA
CCTCGCTCTGCTAATCCTGTTACCAGTGGCTGCTGCCAGTGGCGATAAGTCGTGTCTTACCGGGTTGGAC
TCAAGACGATAGTTACCGGATAAGGCGCAGCGGTCGGGCTGAACGGGGGGTTCGTGCACACAGCCCAGCT
TGGAGCGAACGACCTACACCGAACTGAGATACCTACAGCGTGAGCTATGAGAAAGCGCCACGCTTCCCGA
AGGGAGAAAGGCGGACAGGTATCCGGTAAGCGGCAGGGTCGGAACAGGAGAGCGCACGAGGGAGCTTCCA
GGGGGAAACGCCTGGTATCTTTATAGTCCTGTCGGGTTTCGCCACCTCTGACTTGAGCGTCGATTTTTGT
GATGCTCGTCAGGGGGGCGGAGCCTATGGAAAAACGCCAGCAACGCGGCCTTTTTACGGTTCCTGGCCTT
TTGCTGGCCTTTTGCTCACATGT
