>Addgene plasmid #74120 | AIO-mCherry | addgene partial sequence | sequence record 141784 | mCherry-R 5'-TTGGTCACCTTCAGCTTGG-3'
CCTCGATCTCGAACTCGTGGCCGTTCACGGAGCCCTCCATGTGCACCTTGAAGCGCATGAACTCCTTGAT
GATGGCCATGTTATCCTCCTCGCCCTTGCTCACAGGACCGGGGTTTTCTTCCACGTCTCCTGCTTGCTTT
AACAGAGAGAAGTTCGTGGCTCCGGAGCCCTTTTTCTTTTTTGCCTGGCCGGCCTTTTTCGTGGCCGCCG
GCCTTTTGTCGCCTCCCAGCTGAGACAGGTCGATCCGTGTCTCGTACAGGCCGGTGATGCTCTGGTGGAT
CAGGGTGGCGTCCAGCACCTCTTTGGTGCTGGTGTACCTCTTCCGGTCGATGGTGGTGTCAAAGTACTTG
AAGGCGGCAGGGGCTCCCAGATTGGTCAGGGTAAACAGGTGGATGATATTCTCGGCCTGCTCTCTGATGG
GCTTATCCCGGTGCTTGTTGTAGGCGGACAGCACTTTGTCCAGATTAGCGTCGGCCAGGATCACTCTCTT
GGAGAACTCGCTGATCTGCTCGATGATCTCGTCCAGGTAGTGCTTGTGCTGTTCCACAAACAGCTGTTTC
TGCTCATTATCCTCGGGGGAGCCCTTCAGCTTCTCATAGTGGCTGGCCAGGTACAGGAAGTTCACATATT
TGGAGGGCAGGGCCAGTTCGTTTCCCTTCTGCAGTTCGCCGGCAGAGGCCAGCATTCTCTTCCGGCCGTT
TTCCAGCTCGAACAGGGAGTACTTAGGCAGCTTGATGATCAGGTCCTTTTTCACTTCTTTGTAGCCCTTG
GCTTCCAGAAAGTCGATGGGATTCTTCTCGAAGCTGCTTCTTTCCATGATGGTGATCCCCAGCAGCTCTT
TCACACTCTTCAGTTTCTTGGACTTGCCCTTTTCCACT
