>Addgene plasmid #74120 | AIO-mCherry | addgene partial sequence | sequence record 141785 | SP6 5'-ATTTAGGTGACACTATAG-3'
TGATAACGGACTAGCCTTATTTTAACTTGCTATTTCTAGCTCTAAAACTGAGACCCTCTCATCGATGGTC
TCCCGGTGTTTCGTCCTTTCCACAAGATATATAAAGCCAAGAAATCGAAATACTTTCAAGTTACGGTAAG
CATATGATAGTCCATTTTAAAACATAATTTTAAAACTGCAAACTACCCAAGAAATTATTACTTTCTACGT
CACGTATTTTGTACTAATATCTTTGTGTTTACAGTCAAATTAATTCTAATTATCTCTCTAACAGCCTTGT
ATCGTATATGCAAATATGAAGGAATCATGGGAAATAGGCCCTCTTCCTGCCCGACCTTTCCCTTTAGTGA
GGGTTAATCTAGAGCCATTTGTCTGCAGAATTGGCGCACGCGCTAAAAACGGACTAGCCTTATTTTAACT
TGCTATTTCTAGCTCTAAAACAAAAAAGCACCGACTCGGTGCCACTTTTTCAAGTTGATAACGGACTAGC
CTTATTTTAACTTGCTATTTCTAGCTCTAAAACAGGTCTTCGCATGGATCCGAAGACCCCGGTGTTTCGT
CCTTTCCACAAGATATATAAAGCCAAGAAATCGAAATACTTTCAAGTTACGGTAAGCATATGATAGTCCA
TTTTAAAACATAATTTTAAAACTGCAAACTACCCAAGAAATTATTACTTTCTACGTCACGTATTTTGTAC
TAATATCTTTGTGTTTACAGTCAAATTAATTCCAATTATCTCTCTAACAGCCTTGTATCGTATATGCAAA
TATGAAGGAATCATGGGAAATAGGCCCTCACATGTGAGCA
